>Addgene plasmid #236945 | CBP (bd1)-NanoLuc Fusion Vector | addgene full sequence | sequence record 473389 | Addgene NGS Result
TCAATATTGGCCATTAGCCATATTATTCATTGGTTATATAGCATAAATCAATATTGGCTATTGGCCATTG
CATACGTTGTATCTATATCATAATATGTACATTTATATTGGCTCATGTCCAATATGACCGCCATGTTGGC
ATTGATTATTGACTAGTTATTAATAGTAATCAATTACGGGGTCATTAGTTCATAGCCCATATATGGAGTT
CCGCGTTACATAACTTACGGTAAATGGCCCGCCTGGCTGACCGCCCAACGACCCCCGCCCATTGACGTCA
ATAATGACGTATGTTCCCATAGTAACGCCAATAGGGACTTTCCATTGACGTCAATGGGTGGAGTATTTAC
GGTAAACTGCCCACTTGGCAGTACATCAAGTGTATCATATGCCAAGTCCGCCCCCTATTGACGTCAATGA
CGGTAAATGGCCCGCCTGGCATTATGCCCAGTACATGACCTTACGGGACTTTCCTACTTGGCAGTACATC
TACGTATTAGTCATCGCTATTACCATGGTGATGCGGTTTTGGCAGTACACCAATGGGCGTGGATAGCGGT
TTGACTCACGGGGATTTCCAAGTCTCCACCCCATTGACGTCAATGGGAGTTTGTTTTGGCACCAAAATCA
ACGGGACTTTCCAAAATGTCGTAATAACCCCGCCCCGTTGACGCAAATGGGCGGTAGGCGTGTACGGTGG
GAGGTCTATATAAGCAGAGCTGGTTTAGTGAACCGTCAGATCACTAGAAGCTTTATTGCGGTAGTTTATC
ACAGTTAAATTGCTAACGCAGTCAGTGCTTCTGACACAACAGTCTCGAACTTAAGCTGCAGAAGTTGGTC
GTGAGGCACTGGGCAGGTAAGTATCAAGGTTACAAGACAGGTTTAAGGAGACCAATAGAAACTGGGCTTG
TCGAGACAGAGAAGACTCTTGCGTTTCTGATAGGCACCTATTGGTCTTACTGACATCCACTTTGCCTTTC
TCTCCACAGGTGTCCACTCCCAGTTCAATTACAGCTCTTAAGGCTAGAGTATTAATACGACTCACTATAG
GGCTAGCGATCGCCATGCGCAAAAAAATCTTTAAACCAGAGGAGTTACGCCAGGCCCTCATGCCAACCCT
AGAAGCACTGTATCGACAGGACCCAGAGTCATTACCTTTCCGGCAGCCTGTAGATCCCCAGCTCCTCGGA
ATTCCAGACTATTTTGACATCGTAAAGAATCCCATGGACCTCTCCACCATCAAGCGGAAGCTGGACACAG
GGCAATACCAAGAGCCCTGGCAGTACGTGGACGACGTCTGGCTCATGTTCAACAATGCCTGGCTCTATAA
TCGCAAGACATCCCGAGTCTATAAGTTTTGCAGTAAGCTTGCAGAGGTCTTTGAGCAGGAAATTGACCCT
GTCATGCAGTCCCTTGGATATTGCTGTGGACGCAAGTATGAGTTTTCCCCACAGACTTTGGTTTCTCTCG
GCTCGAGCGGCGTCTTCACACTCGAAGATTTCGTTGGGGACTGGCGACAGACAGCCGGCTACAACCTGGA
CCAAGTCCTTGAACAGGGAGGTGTGTCCAGTTTGTTTCAGAATCTCGGGGTGTCCGTAACTCCGATCCAA
AGGATTGTCCTGAGCGGTGAAAATGGGCTGAAGATCGACATCCATGTCATCATCCCGTATGAAGGTCTGA
GCGGCGACCAAATGGGCCAGATCGAAAAAATTTTTAAGGTGGTGTACCCTGTGGATGATCATCACTTTAA
GGTGATCCTGCACTATGGCACACTGGTAATCGACGGGGTTACGCCGAACATGATCGACTATTTCGGACGG
CCGTATGAAGGCATCGCCGTGTTCGACGGCAAAAAGATCACTGTAACAGGGACCCTGTGGAACGGCAACA
AAATTATCGACGAGCGCCTGATCAACCCCGACGGCTCCCTGCTGTTCCGAGTAACCATCAACGGAGTGAC
CGGCTGGCGGCTGTGCGAACGCATTCTGGCGTAAGGCCGCGACTCTAGAGTCGACCTGCAGGCATGCAAG
CTGATCCGGCTGCTAACAAAGCCCGAAAGGAAGCTGAGTTGGCTGCTGCCACCGCTGAGCAATAACTAGC
ATAACCCCTTGGGGCGGCCGCTTCGAGCAGACATGATAAGATACATTGATGAGTTTGGACAAACCACAAC
TAGAATGCAGTGAAAAAAATGCTTTATTTGTGAAATTTGTGATGCTATTGCTTTATTTGTAACCATTATA
AGCTGCAATAAACAAGTTAACAACAACAATTGCATTCATTTTATGTTTCAGGTTCAGGGGGAGATGTGGG
AGGTTTTTTTAAGCAAGTAAAACCTCTACAAATGTGGTAAAATCGAATTTTAACAAAATATTAACGCTTA
CAATTTCCTGATGCGGTATTTTCTCCTTACGCATCTGTGCGGTATTTCACACCGCATACGCGGATCTGCG
CAGCACCATGGCCTGAAATAACCTCTGAAAGAGGAACTTGGTTAGGTACCTTCTGAGGCGGAAAGAACCA
GCTGTGGAATGTGTGTCAGTTAGGGTGTGGAAAGTCCCCAGGCTCCCCAGCAGGCAGAAGTATGCAAAGC
ATGCATCTCAATTAGTCAGCAACCAGGTGTGGAAAGTCCCCAGGCTCCCCAGCAGGCAGAAGTATGCAAA
GCATGCATCTCAATTAGTCAGCAACCATAGTCCCGCCCCTAACTCCGCCCATCCCGCCCCTAACTCCGCC
CAGTTCCGCCCATTCTCCGCCCCATGGCTGACTAATTTTTTTTATTTATGCAGAGGCCGAGGCCGCCTCG
GCCTCTGAGCTATTCCAGAAGTAGTGAGGAGGCTTTTTTGGAGGCCTAGGCTTTTGCAAAAAGCTTAATT
AACTGTTGACAATTAATCATCGGCATAGTATATCGGCATAGTATAATACGACAAGGTGAGGAACTAAACC
CAGGAGGCAGATCATGATTGAACAAGATGGATTGCACGCAGGTTCTCCGGCCGCTTGGGTGGAGAGGCTA
TTCGGCTATGACTGGGCACAACAGACAATCGGCTGCTCTGATGCCGCCGTGTTCCGGCTGTCAGCGCAGG
GGCGCCCGGTTCTTTTTGTCAAGACCGACCTGTCCGGTGCCCTGAATGAACTGCAGGACGAGGCAGCGCG
GCTATCGTGGCTGGCCACGACGGGCGTTCCTTGCGCAGCTGTGCTCGACGTTGTCACTGAAGCGGGAAGG
GACTGGCTGCTATTGGGCGAAGTGCCGGGGCAGGATCTCCTGTCATCTCACCTTGCTCCTGCCGAGAAAG
TATCCATCATGGCTGATGCAATGCGGCGGCTGCATACGCTTGATCCGGCTACCTGCCCATTCGACCACCA
AGCGAAACATCGCATCGAGCGAGCACGTACTCGGATGGAAGCCGGTCTTGTCGATCAGGATGATCTGGAC
GAAGAGCATCAGGGGCTCGCGCCAGCCGAACTGTTCGCCAGGCTCAAGGCGCGCATGCCCGACGGCGAGG
ATCTCGTCGTGACCCATGGCGATGCCTGCTTGCCGAATATCATGGTGGAAAATGGCCGCTTTTCTGGATT
CATCGACTGTGGCCGGCTGGGTGTGGCGGACCGCTATCAGGACATAGCGTTGGCTACCCGTGATATTGCT
GAAGAGCTTGGCGGCGAATGGGCTGACCGCTTCCTCGTGCTTTACGGTATCGCCGCTCCCGATTCGCAGC
GCATCGCCTTCTATCGCCTTCTTGACGAGTTCTTCTGAGCGGGACTCTGGGGTTCGAAATGACCGACCAA
GCGACGCCCAACCTGCCATCACGATGGCCGCAATAAAATATCTTTATTTTCATTACATCTGTGTGTTGGT
TTTTTGTGTGAATCGATAGCGATAAGGATCCTCTTTGCGCTTGCGTTTTCCCTTGTCCAGATAGCCCAGT
AGCTGACATTCATCCGGGGTCAGCACCGTTTCTGCGGACTGGCTTTCTACCCGGTATCAGCTCACTCAAA
GGCGGTAATACGGTTATCCACAGAATCAGGGGATAACGCAGGAAAGAACATGTGAGCAAAAGGCCAGCAA
AAGGCCAGGAACCGTAAAAAGGCCGCGTTGCTGGCGTTTTTCCATAGGCTCCGCCCCCCTGACGAGCATC
ACAAAAATCGACGCTCAAGTCAGAGGTGGCGAAACCCGACAGGACTATAAAGATACCAGGCGTTTCCCCC
TGGAAGCTCCCTCGTGCGCTCTCCTGTTCCGACCCTGCCGCTTACCGGATACCTGTCCGCCTTTCTCCCT
TCGGGAAGCGTGGCGCTTTCTCATAGCTCACGCTGTAGGTATCTCAGTTCGGTGTAGGTCGTTCGCTCCA
AGCTGGGCTGTGTGCACGAACCCCCCGTTCAGCCCGACCGCTGCGCCTTATCCGGTAACTATCGTCTTGA
GTCCAACCCGGTAAGACACGACTTATCGCCACTGGCAGCAGCCACTGGTAACAGGATTAGCAGAGCGAGG
TATGTAGGCGGTGCTACAGAGTTCTTGAAGTGGTGGCCTAACTACGGCTACACTAGAAGGACAGTATTTG
GTATCTGCGCTCTGCTGAAGCCAGTTACCTTCGGAAAAAGAGTTGGTAGCTCTTGATCCGGCAAACAAAC
CACCGCTGGTAGCGGTGGTTTTTTTGTTTGCAAGCAGCAGATTACGCGCAGAAAAAAAGGATTTCAAGAA
GATCCTTTGATCTTTTCTACGGGGTCTGACGCTCAGTGGAACGAAAACTCACGTTAAGGGATTTTGGTCA
TGAGATTATCAAAAAGGATCTTCACCTAGATCCTTTTATAGTCCGGAAATACAGGAACGCACGCTGGATG
GCCCTTCGCTGGGATGGTGAAACCATGAAAAATGGCAGCTTCAGTGGATTAAGTGGGGGTAATGTGGCCT
GTACCCTCTGGTTGCATAGGTATTCATACGGTTAAAATTTATCAGGCGCGATTGCGGCAGTTTTTCGGGT
GGTTTGTTGCCATTTTTACCTGTCTGCTGCCGTGATCGCGCTGAACGCGTTTTAGCGGTGCGTACAATTA
AGGGATTATGGTAAATCCACTTACTGTCTGCCCTCGTAGCCATCGAGATAAACCGCAGTACTCCGGCCAC
GATGCGTCCGGCGTAGAGGATCGAGATCT
Features (pLannotate 1.2.2; 20 found; start..end, strand, type, name):
    140..517     +  enhancer       CMV enhancer: human cytomegalovirus immediate early enhancer
    519..718     +  promoter       CMV promoter: human cytomegalovirus (CMV) immediate early promoter
    857..989     +  intron         chimeric intron: chimera between introns from human β-globin and immunoglobulin heavy chain genes
   1033..1051    +  promoter       T7 promoter: promoter for bacteriophage T7 RNA polymerase
   1068..1460    +  CDS            Crebbp (fragment): CBP_MOUSE - Also known as Cbp. Experimental evidence at protein level: Swiss-Prot protein existence level 1. Acetylates histones, giving a specific tag for transcriptional activation (By similarity). Also acetylates non-histone proteins, like DDX21, FBL, IRF2, MAFG, NCOA3, POLR1E/PAF53 and FOXO1 (PubMed:10207073, PubMed:11701890, PubMed:16287980, PubMed:15220471). Binds specifically to phosphorylated CREB and enhances its transcriptional activity toward cAMP-responsive genes (By similarity). Acts as a coactivator of ALX1 (By similarity). Acts as a circadian transcriptional coactivator which en
   1482..1994    +  CDS            Nluc: NanoLuc® luciferase human codon-optimized
   2003..2032    +  misc_feature   MCS (fragment): pUC18/19 multiple cloning site
   2039..2088    +  CDS            SET1 (fragment): solubility-enhancement tag derived from T7 phage gene 10B
   2096..2115    +  terminator     T7 terminator (fragment): transcription terminator for bacteriophage T7 RNA polymerase
   2137..2258    -  polyA_signal   SV40 poly(A) signal: SV40 polyadenylation signal
   2281..2349    -  CDS            large T antigen (fragment): large T antigen from SV40 (simian virus 40)
   2354..2386    +  rep_origin     M13 ori (fragment): M13 bacteriophage origin of replication; arrow indicates direction of (+) strand synthesis
   2387..2438    -  misc_feature   bom (fragment): basis of mobility region from pBR322
   2503..2860    +  promoter       SV40 promoter: SV40 enhancer and early promoter
   2875..2922    +  promoter       EM7 promoter: synthetic bacterial promoter&nbsp
   2954..3745    +  CDS            neo: KKA2_KLEPN - Also known as kan, nptII. Experimental evidence at protein level: Swiss-Prot protein existence level 1. Resistance to kanamycin, neomycin, paromomycin, ribostamycin, butirosin and gentamicin B. From Klebsiella pneumoniae.
   3812..3860    +  polyA_signal   poly(A) signal: synthetic polyadenylation signal
   3881..3970    -  CDS            tnpA (fragment): TN5P_ECOLX - Also known as tnp. Experimental evidence at protein level: Swiss-Prot protein existence level 1. Mediates transposition of transposon Tn5 by a 'cut and paste' mechanism. First, the monomeric transposase binds the 19 bp inverted DNA repeats flanking the transposon. Then, dimerization of the DNA- bound transposase creates a synaptic DNA complex. After nicking of the first DNA strand, excision of the transposon proceeds through a series of intermediates. The transposase then mediates the insertion of the transposon at a new site by strand transfer. The activity of the wild- type tran
   4099..4687    -  rep_origin     ori: high-copy-number ColE1/pMB1/pBR322/pUC origin of replication
   4803..5086    +  misc_feature   cer region: ColE1-derived recombination site that helps to maintain plasmids as monomers
