[The description below was written by a language model from this plasmid's Addgene catalogue record and pLannotate feature annotations shown in this document.]
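Description:
CBP (bd1)-NanoLuc Fusion Vector is a 5.1 kb mammalian expression plasmid built on the pFC32K Nluc CMV-neo Flexi backbone. It expresses a bromodomain fragment of human CBP (CREBBP, also known as KAT3A) fused at its C terminus to NanoLuc luciferase. It is maintained in E. coli through a high-copy ColE1/pUC-type origin. A ColE1 cer site is also present, which helps resolve plasmid multimers back to monomers. One neo (nptII) gene serves as the marker in both hosts: the bacterial EM7 promoter drives it for kanamycin selection, and the SV40 enhancer/early promoter, together with a synthetic poly(A) signal, drives it for G418 selection in mammalian cells.

The expression cassette begins with the CMV immediate-early enhancer and promoter, followed by a chimeric β-globin/immunoglobulin intron that generally improves mRNA processing and expression. A T7 promoter lies just upstream of the coding region and would allow in vitro transcription. The insert is short, about 390 nt, which fits the catalogue note that only the bromodomain ("bd1") is present rather than full-length CBP. The annotation tool matched this fragment to the mouse Crebbp entry, but the record gives the species as human, and the mismatch probably reflects high sequence conservation. After a short linker comes the human codon-optimized Nluc coding sequence, and an SV40 poly(A) signal lies downstream. Several small annotated fragments (MCS, T7 terminator, M13 ori, bom, tnpA, large T antigen) appear to be backbone remnants or partial matches.

The stated purpose is CMV-driven expression of the CBP bromodomain–NanoLuc fusion in mammalian cells. Luminescent fusions of this kind are commonly used as energy donors in bioluminescence resonance energy transfer (BRET) assays of ligand binding or protein interactions, though the record does not name a specific assay.
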