Addgene plasmid #236945: CBP (bd1)-NanoLuc Fusion Vector
Purpose: Express CBP (bd1)-NanoLuc(R) Fusion Protein in Mammalian Cells under a CMV promoter
Depositing lab: Promega Corporation.
Backbone
  Vector backbone: pFC32K Nluc CMV-neo Flexi(R) Vector
  Vector type: Mammalian Expression
  Selectable markers: Neomycin (select with G418)
Growth in bacteria
  Bacterial resistance: Kanamycin, 50 μg/mL
  Growth temperature: 37°C
  Growth strain: DH5alpha
  Copy number: High Copy
Gene/Insert
  Gene/Insert name: CBP
  Species: H. sapiens (human)
  Mutation: Bromodomain 1
  Entrez Gene: CREBBP (a.k.a. CBP, KAT3A, MKHK1, RSTS, RSTS1)
  Promoter: CMV
  Tag / fusion protein: NanoLuc (R) (C terminal on backbone)
  Cloning method: Other
Terms and licenses: Academic/Nonprofit Terms; Industry Terms
How to cite: CBP (bd1)-NanoLuc Fusion Vector was a gift from Promega Corporation (Addgene plasmid # 236945 ; http://n2t.net/addgene:236945 ; RRID:Addgene_236945)
